>Addgene plasmid #186715 | hCtRNA_FT | addgene full sequence | sequence record 366120 | Addgene NGS Result
TGGCAGCACTGCATAATTCTCTTACTGTCATGCCATCCGTAAGATGCTTTTCTGTGACTGGTGAGTACTC
AACCAAGTCATTCTGAGAATAGTGTATGCGGCGACCGAGTTGCTCTTGCCCGGCGTCAATACGGGATAAT
ACCGCGCCACATAGCAGAACTTTAAAAGTGCTCATCATTGGAAAACGTTCTTCGGGGCGAAAACTCTCAA
GGATCTTACCGCTGTTGAGATCCAGTTCGATGTAACCCACTCGTGCACCCAACTGATCTTCAGCATCTTT
TACTTTCACCAGCGTTTCTGGGTGAGCAAAAACAGGAAGGCAAAATGCCGCAAAAAAGGGAATAAGGGCG
ACACGGAAATGTTGAATACTCATACTCTTCCTTTTTCAATATTATTGAAGCATTTATCAGGGTTATTGTC
TCATGAGCGGATACATATTTGAATGTATTTAGAAAAATAAACAAATAGGGGTTCCGCGCACATTTCCCCG
AAAAGTGCCACCTGACGTCGCTAGCTGTACAAAAAAGCAGGCTTTAAAGGAACCAATTCAGTCGACTGGA
TCCGGTACCAAGGTCGGGCAGGAAGAGGGCCTATTTCCCATGATTCCTTCATATTTGCATATACGATACA
AGGCTGTTAGAGAGATAATTAGAATTAATTTGACTGTAAACACAAAGATATTAGTACAAAATACGTGACG
TAGAAAGTAATAATTTCTTGGGTAGTTTGCAGTTTTAAAATTATGTTTTAAAATGGACTATCATATGCTT
ACCGTAACTTGAAAGTATTTCGATTTCTTGGCTTTATATATCTTGTGGAAAGGACGAAACACCGAGTCCG
AGCAGAAGAAGAAGTTTTAGAGCTAGAAATAGCAAGTTAAAATAAGGCTAGTCCGTTATCAACTTGAAAA
AGTGGCACCGAGTCGGTGCAGAGGGGGTATAGCTCAGTGGTAGAGCATTTGACTGCAGATCAAGAGGTCC
CCGGTTCAAATCCGGGTGCCCCCTGGAATCCCTTCTGCAGCACCAAGCTTGGGCCGCTCGAGGTACCTCT
CTACATATGACATGTGAGCAAAAGGCCAGCAAAAGGCCAGGAACCGTAAAAAGGCCGCGTTGCTGGCGTT
TTTCCATAGGCTCCGCCCCCCTGACGAGCATCACAAAAATCGACGCTCAAGTCAGAGGTGGCGAAACCCG
ACAGGACTATAAAGATACCAGGCGTTTCCCCCTGGAAGCTCCCTCGTGCGCTCTCCTGTTCCGACCCTGC
CGCTTACCGGATACCTGTCCGCCTTTCTCCCTTCGGGAAGCGTGGCGCTTTCTCATAGCTCACGCTGTAG
GTATCTCAGTTCGGTGTAGGTCGTTCGCTCCAAGCTGGGCTGTGTGCACGAACCCCCCGTTCAGCCCGAC
CGCTGCGCCTTATCCGGTAACTATCGTCTTGAGTCCAACCCGGTAAGACACGACTTATCGCCACTGGCAG
CAGCCACTGGTAACAGGATTAGCAGAGCGAGGTATGTAGGCGGTGCTACAGAGTTCTTGAAGTGGTGGCC
TAACTACGGCTACACTAGAAGAACAGTATTTGGTATCTGCGCTCTGCTGAAGCCAGTTACCTTCGGAAAA
AGAGTTGGTAGCTCTTGATCCGGCAAACAAACCACCGCTGGTAGCGGTGGTTTTTTTGTTTGCAAGCAGC
AGATTACGCGCAGAAAAAAAGGATCTCAAGAAGATCCTTTGATCTTTTCTACGGGGTCTGACGCTCAGTG
GAACGAAAACTCACGTTAAGGGATTTTGGTCATGAGATTATCAAAAAGGATCTTCACCTAGATCCTTTTA
AATTAAAAATGAAGTTTTAAATCAATCTAAAGTATATATGAGTAAACTTGGTCTGACAGTTACCAATGCT
TAATCAGTGAGGCACCTATCTCAGCGATCTGTCTATTTCGTTCATCCATAGTTGCCTGACTCCCCGTCGT
GTAGATAACTACGATACGGGAGGGCTTACCATCTGGCCCCAGTGCTGCAATGATACCGCGAGAACCACGC
TCACCGGCTCCAGATTTATCAGCAATAAACCAGCCAGCCGGAAGGGCCGAGCGCAGAAGTGGTCCTGCAA
CTTTATCCGCCTCCATCCAGTCTATTAATTGTTGCCGGGAAGCTAGAGTAAGTAGTTCGCCAGTTAATAG
TTTGCGCAACGTTGTTGCCATTGCTACAGGCATCGTGGTGTCACGCTCGTCGTTTGGTATGGCTTCATTC
AGCTCCGGTTCCCAACGATCAAGGCGAGTTACATGATCCCCCATGTTGTGCAAAAAAGCGGTTAGCTCCT
TCGGTCCTCCGATCGTTGTCAGAAGTAAGTTGGCCGCAGTGTTATCACTCATGGTTA
Features (pLannotate 1.2.2; 7 found; start..end, strand, type, name):
    374..478     -  promoter       AmpR promoter: bla
    516..533     +  protein_bind   attB1 (fragment): mutant version of attB; recombination site for the Gateway® BP reaction BP Clonase™
    585..825     +  promoter       U6 promoter: RNA polymerase III promoter for human U6 snRNA
    854..929     +  misc_RNA       gRNA scaffold: guide RNA scaffold for the Streptococcus pyogenes CRISPR/Cas9 system
    932..1003    +  ncRNA          tRNA: Accession: RF00005 - tRNA
   1121..1709    -  rep_origin     ori: high-copy-number ColE1/pMB1/pBR322/pUC origin of replication
   1880..373     -  CDS            AmpR (across the origin): β-lactamase; bla; confers resistance to ampicillin, carbenicillin, and related antibiotics
