[The description below was written by a language model from this plasmid's Addgene catalogue record and pLannotate feature annotations shown in this document.]
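Description:
hCtRNA_FT is a small (about 2.4 kb) high-copy plasmid built on a custom backbone and catalogued as a mammalian expression/CRISPR vector. Its stated role is narrower than that category suggests: it is a fragment template for assembling drive-and-process (DAP) CRISPR arrays. It is maintained in E. coli through a ColE1/pUC-type origin of replication and selected with ampicillin via the β-lactamase gene and its native bla promoter. These two elements make up most of the backbone.

The payload is a 151 bp synthetic insert, introduced by Gibson cloning. It consists of the Streptococcus pyogenes Cas9 guide RNA scaffold followed almost immediately by a tRNA element, named hCtRNA in the record and also called GP3.4. The catalogue lists hCtRNA as the promoter. This fits the DAP concept, in which a tRNA both drives RNA polymerase III transcription through its internal promoter elements and provides cleavage sites for endogenous tRNA-processing enzymes. A tandem array can therefore be transcribed and cut into individual guide RNAs. The scaffold–tRNA unit is the repeating junction between successive spacers in such an array, so the plasmid presumably serves as a template from which fragments carrying new spacers are generated and then joined; the record does not spell out this workflow.

The feature table also shows a human U6 promoter just upstream of the scaffold and a short attB1 fragment, neither of which is mentioned in the catalogue fields. No spacer sequence, Cas protein, editor or mammalian selection marker is annotated. The associated work concerns multiplexed base editing and prime editing.
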