Addgene plasmid #186715: hCtRNA_FT
Purpose: Fragment template for DAP array
Depositing lab: Xue Gao. Depositing organization: Rice University. Publication: Multiplex base- and prime-editing with drive-and-process CRISPR arrays. Yuan Q, Gao X. Nat Commun. 2022 May 19;13(1):2771. doi: 10.1038/s41467-022-30514-1. PubMed 35589728.
Backbone
  Vector backbone: Custom
  Backbone size w/o insert (bp): 2216
  Total vector size (bp): 2367
  Vector type: Mammalian Expression, CRISPR
Growth in bacteria
  Bacterial resistance: Ampicillin, 100 μg/mL
  Growth temperature: 37°C
  Growth strain: NEB Stable
  Copy number: High Copy
Gene/Insert
  Gene/Insert name: gRNA scaffold and hCtRNA (alt name: GP3.4)
  Species: Synthetic
  Insert size (bp): 151
  Promoter: hCtRNA
  Cloning method: Gibson Cloning
  Sequencing primers: 5′ CAAATAGGGGTTCCGCGCACAT; 3′ GAAGGGAGAAAGGCGGACAGGT
Terms and licenses: Academic/Nonprofit Terms; Industry Terms: Not Available to Industry
How to cite: hCtRNA_FT was a gift from Xue Gao (Addgene plasmid # 186715 ; http://n2t.net/addgene:186715 ; RRID:Addgene_186715)
